Addgene plasmid #35432: hAAVS1 1R TALEN
Purpose: TALEN designed to target the human AAVS1 locus
Depositing lab: Feng Zhang. Depositing organization: Broad Institute. Publication: A transcription activator-like effector toolbox for genome engineering. Sanjana NE, Cong L, Zhou Y, Cunniff MM, Feng G, Zhang F. Nat Protoc. 2012 Jan 5;7(1):171-92. doi: 10.1038/nprot.2011.431. PubMed 22222791.
Backbone
  Vector backbone: TALEN BB
  Vector type: Mammalian Expression
  Selectable markers: Hygromycin
Growth in bacteria
  Bacterial resistance: Ampicillin, 100 μg/mL
  Growth temperature: 37°C
  Growth strain: Stbl3
  Copy number: High Copy
Gene/Insert
  Gene/Insert name: hAAVS1 1R TALEN
Terms and licenses: Academic/Nonprofit Terms; Industry Terms: Not Available to Industry
Depositor comments: Full vector map on EveryVector: http://everyvector.com/publish/show/NA_19180
How to cite: hAAVS1 1R TALEN was a gift from Feng Zhang (Addgene plasmid # 35432 ; http://n2t.net/addgene:35432 ; RRID:Addgene_35432)
