[The description below was written by a language model from this plasmid's Addgene catalogue record and pLannotate feature annotations shown in this document.]
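Description:
hAAVS1 1R TALEN is a mammalian expression plasmid of 8,118 bp, built on the TALEN BB backbone, that encodes one monomer of a TAL effector nuclease designed to target the human AAVS1 locus. It replicates in E. coli from a high-copy ColE1/pUC-type origin and is selected with ampicillin through a β-lactamase gene. A separate SV40 early promoter–hygromycin phosphotransferase–SV40 poly(A) cassette allows hygromycin selection in mammalian cells. Several short annotated fragments (lacZα, lac operator, rrnB T2 terminator, f1 ori, ble, KanR, a truncated HIV-1 LTR piece) appear to be backbone remnants rather than functional parts.

The nuclease is expressed from the CMV immediate-early enhancer and promoter and terminated by a bovine growth hormone polyadenylation signal. A T7 promoter sits just upstream of the coding region and could in principle support in vitro transcription. The open reading frame is annotated in pieces: an N-terminal segment matching the Xanthomonas TAL effector AvrBs3, a C-terminal TAL segment matching PthXo1, and a fused fragment of the FokI restriction endonuclease, corresponding to its cleavage domain. The stretch of roughly 1.6 kb between the two TAL matches is unannotated. It presumably contains the customised repeat array that specifies the DNA target, but the record gives neither the repeat composition nor the target sequence.

Because FokI cleaves as a dimer, a TALEN of this kind is normally co-delivered with a partner binding the opposite strand. The "1R" in the name suggests this is the right-hand member of such a pair, although the record does not name its partner. The pair would introduce a double-strand break at AAVS1, a site commonly used as a safe harbour for genome editing and transgene integration in human cells.
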