Features (pLannotate 1.2.2; 20 found; start..end, strand, type, name):
     86..674     +  rep_origin     ori: high-copy-number ColE1/pMB1/pBR322/pUC origin of replication
    899..916     +  terminator     rrnB T2 terminator (fragment): transcription terminator T2 from the E. coli rrnB gene
    941..960     -  CDS            lacZα (fragment): LacZα fragment of β-galactosidase; lacZ fragment
   1416..1432    +  protein_bind   lac operator: The lac repressor binds to the lac operator to inhibit transcription in E. coli. This inhibition can be relieved by adding lactose or isopropyl-β-D-thiogalactopyranoside (IPTG). lac repressor encoded by lacI
   1459..1838    +  enhancer       CMV enhancer: human cytomegalovirus immediate early enhancer
   1839..2042    +  promoter       CMV promoter: human cytomegalovirus (CMV) immediate early promoter
   2038..2071    +  LTR            5' LTR (truncated) (fragment): truncated 5' long terminal repeat (LTR) from HIV-1
   2087..2105    +  promoter       T7 promoter: promoter for bacteriophage T7 RNA polymerase
   2179..2742    +  CDS            avrBs3 (fragment): AVRB3_XANEU - Experimental evidence at protein level: Swiss-Prot protein existence level 1. Avirulence protein. Acts as a transcription factor in C.annuum plants. In susceptible plants lacking the Bs3 resistance gene induces expression of a number of genes, including genes homologous to a family of auxin-induced genes, alpha-expansin genes, pectate lyase, anthocyanidin glucoside rhamnosyl transferase and at least one transcription factor, UPA20. Their expression leads to plant hypertrophy in mesophyll cells, probably mainly mediated by UPA20 (PubMed:17962565). In resistant plants induces the h
   4333..4539    +  CDS            pthXo1 (fragment): PTHX1_XANOP - Also known as tal2b. Experimental evidence at protein level: Swiss-Prot protein existence level 1. Avirulence protein. Acts as a transcription factor in rice, inducing expression of a number of host genes including SWEET11 (Os8N3, XA13, AC Q6YZF3) in susceptible plants with the Xa13 allele. Plants with the xa13 allele, which has an altered promoter, are resistant to bacterial blight caused by this bacterial strain and do not induce SWEET11. The xa13 allele elicits an atypical hypersensitive response (HR). PthXo1 binds SWEET11 promoter DNA in a sequence-specific manner. From Xanth
   4528..5115    +  CDS            fokIR (fragment): T2F1_PLAOK - Also known as rfoKI. Experimental evidence at protein level: Swiss-Prot protein existence level 1. Recognizes the double-stranded sequence 5'-GGATG-3'/3'-CATCC- 5' and cleaves respectively 14 bases after G-1 and 13 bases before C-1. From Planomicrobium okeanokoites (Planococcus okeanokoites) (Flavobacterium okeanokoites).
   5139..5250    +  polyA_signal   bGH poly(A) signal: bovine growth hormone polyadenylation signal
   5251..5359    +  rep_origin     f1 ori (fragment): f1 bacteriophage origin of replication; arrow indicates direction of (+) strand synthesis
   5373..5702    +  promoter       SV40 promoter: SV40 enhancer and early promoter
   5751..6776    +  CDS            HygR: aminoglycoside phosphotransferase from E. coli; aph(4)-Ia; confers resistance to hygromycin
   6786..6911    +  CDS            ble (fragment): BLE_KLEPN - Experimental evidence at protein level: Swiss-Prot protein existence level 1. Binding protein with a strong affinity to the bleomycin family of antibiotics. Binds to CL990; an antimitotic-antibiotic compound. From Klebsiella pneumoniae.
   6906..7027    +  polyA_signal   SV40 poly(A) signal: SV40 polyadenylation signal
   7080..7940    -  CDS            AmpR: β-lactamase; bla; confers resistance to ampicillin, carbenicillin, and related antibiotics
   7943..8039    -  promoter       AmpR promoter (fragment): bla
   8069..8093    -  CDS            KanR (fragment): aminoglycoside phosphotransferase; aph(3')-Ia; confers resistance to kanamycin
>Addgene plasmid #35432 | hAAVS1 1R TALEN | depositor full sequence | sequence record 43384 | hAAVS1 1R TALEN sequence 8118 bps
CTCATGACCAAAATCCCTTAACGTGAGTTACGCGCGCGTCGTTCCACTGAGCGTCAGACCCCGTAGAAAA
GATCAAAGGATCTTCTTGAGATCCTTTTTTTCTGCGCGTAATCTGCTGCTTGCAAACAAAAAAACCACCG
CTACCAGCGGTGGTTTGTTTGCCGGATCAAGAGCTACCAACTCTTTTTCCGAAGGTAACTGGCTTCAGCA
GAGCGCAGATACCAAATACTGTTCTTCTAGTGTAGCCGTAGTTAGCCCACCACTTCAAGAACTCTGTAGC
ACCGCCTACATACCTCGCTCTGCTAATCCTGTTACCAGTGGCTGCTGCCAGTGGCGATAAGTCGTGTCTT
ACCGGGTTGGACTCAAGACGATAGTTACCGGATAAGGCGCAGCGGTCGGGCTGAACGGGGGGTTCGTGCA
CACAGCCCAGCTTGGAGCGAACGACCTACACCGAACTGAGATACCTACAGCGTGAGCTATGAGAAAGCGC
CACGCTTCCCGAAGGGAGAAAGGCGGACAGGTATCCGGTAAGCGGCAGGGTCGGAACAGGAGAGCGCACG
AGGGAGCTTCCAGGGGGAAACGCCTGGTATCTTTATAGTCCTGTCGGGTTTCGCCACCTCTGACTTGAGC
GTCGATTTTTGTGATGCTCGTCAGGGGGGCGGAGCCTATGGAAAAACGCCAGCAACGCGGCCTTTTTACG
GTTCCTGGCCTTTTGCTGGCCTTTTGCTCACATGTTCTTTCCTGCGTTATCCCCTGATTCTGTGGATAAC
CGTATTACCGCCTTTGAGTGAGCTGATACCGCTCGCCGCAGCCGAACGACCGAGCGCAGCGAGTCAGTGA
GCGAGGAAGCGGAAGGCGAGAGTAGGGAACTGCCAGGCATCAAACTAAGCAGAAGGCCCCTGACGGATGG
CCTTTTTGCGTTTCTACAAACTCTTTCTGTGTTGTAAAACGACGGCCAGTCTTAAGCTCGGGCCCCCTGG
GCGGTTCTGATAACGAGTAATCGTTAATCCGCAAATAACGTAAAAACCCGCTTCGGCGGGTTTTTTTATG
GGGGGAGTTTAGGGAAAGAGCATTTGTCAGAATATTTAAGGGCGCCTGTCACTTTGCTTGATATATGAGA
ATTATTTAACCTTATAAATGAGAAAAAAGCAACGCACTTTAAATAAGATACGTTGCTTTTTCGATTGATG
AACACCTATAATTAAACTATTCATCTATTATTTATGATTTTTTGTATATACAATATTTCTAGTTTGTTAA
AGAGAATTAAGAAAATAAATCTCGAAAATAATAAAGGGAAAATCAGTTTTTGATATCAAAATTATACATG
TCAACGATAATACAAAATATAATACAAACTATAAGATGTTATCAGTATTTATTATCATTTAGAATAAATT
TTGTGTCGCCCTTAATTGTGAGCGGATAACAATTACGAGCTTCATGCACAGTGGCGTTGACATTGATTAT
TGACTAGTTATTAATAGTAATCAATTACGGGGTCATTAGTTCATAGCCCATATATGGAGTTCCGCGTTAC
ATAACTTACGGTAAATGGCCCGCCTGGCTGACCGCCCAACGACCCCCGCCCATTGACGTCAATAATGACG
TATGTTCCCATAGTAACGCCAATAGGGACTTTCCATTGACGTCAATGGGTGGAGTATTTACGGTAAACTG
CCCACTTGGCAGTACATCAAGTGTATCATATGCCAAGTACGCCCCCTATTGACGTCAATGACGGTAAATG
GCCCGCCTGGCATTATGCCCAGTACATGACCTTATGGGACTTTCCTACTTGGCAGTACATCTACGTATTA
GTCATCGCTATTACCATGGTGATGCGGTTTTGGCAGTACATCAATGGGCGTGGATAGCGGTTTGACTCAC
GGGGATTTCCAAGTCTCCACCCCATTGACGTCAATGGGAGTTTGTTTTGGCACCAAAATCAACGGGACTT
TCCAAAATGTCGTAACAACTCCGCCCCATTGACGCAAATGGGCGGTAGGCGTGTACGGTGGGAGGTCTAT
ATAAGCAGAGCTCTCTGGCTAACTAGAGAACCCACTGCTTACTGGCTTATCGAAATTAATACGACTCACT
ATAGGGGCCACCATGGACTATAAGGACCACGACGGAGACTACAAGGATCATGATATTGATTACAAAGACG
ATGACGATAAGATGGCCCCAAAGAAGAAGCGGAAGGTCGGTATCCACGGAGTCCCAGCAGCCGTAGATTT
GAGAACTTTGGGATATTCACAGCAGCAGCAGGAAAAGATCAAGCCCAAAGTGAGGTCGACAGTCGCGCAG
CATCACGAAGCGCTGGTGGGTCATGGGTTTACACATGCCCACATCGTAGCCTTGTCGCAGCACCCTGCAG
CCCTTGGCACGGTCGCCGTCAAGTACCAGGACATGATTGCGGCGTTGCCGGAAGCCACACATGAGGCGAT
CGTCGGTGTGGGGAAACAGTGGAGCGGAGCCCGAGCGCTTGAGGCCCTGTTGACGGTCGCGGGAGAGCTG
AGAGGGCCTCCCCTTCAGCTGGACACGGGCCAGTTGCTGAAGATCGCGAAGCGGGGAGGAGTCACGGCGG
TCGAGGCGGTGCACGCGTGGCGCAATGCGCTCACGGGAGCACCCCTCAACCTGACCCCAGAGCAGGTCGT
GGCAATTGCGAGCAACGGAGGGGGAAAGCAGGCACTCGAAACCGTCCAGAGGTTGCTGCCTGTGCTGTGC
CAAGCGCACGGACTTACGCCAGAGCAGGTCGTGGCAATTGCGAGCAACGGAGGGGGAAAGCAGGCACTCG
AAACCGTCCAGAGGTTGCTGCCTGTGCTGTGCCAAGCGCACGGACTAACCCCAGAGCAGGTCGTGGCAAT
TGCGAGCCATGACGGGGGAAAGCAGGCACTCGAAACCGTCCAGAGGTTGCTGCCTGTGCTGTGCCAAGCG
CACGGGTTGACCCCAGAGCAGGTCGTGGCAATTGCGAGCAACGGAGGGGGAAAGCAGGCACTCGAAACCG
TCCAGAGGTTGCTGCCTGTGCTGTGCCAAGCGCACGGCTTAACCCCAGAGCAGGTCGTGGCAATTGCGAG
CAACAAGGGGGGAAAGCAGGCACTCGAAACCGTCCAGAGGTTGCTGCCTGTGCTGTGCCAAGCGCACGGC
CTGACCCCAGAGCAGGTCGTGGCAATTGCGAGCAACGGAGGGGGAAAGCAGGCACTCGAAACCGTCCAGA
GGTTGCTGCCTGTGCTGTGCCAAGCGCACGGACTGACACCAGAGCAGGTCGTGGCAATTGCGAGCCATGA
CGGGGGAAAGCAGGCACTCGAAACCGTCCAGAGGTTGCTGCCTGTGCTGTGCCAAGCGCACGGACTCACT
CCAGAGCAGGTCGTGGCAATTGCGAGCAACATCGGGGGAAAGCAGGCACTCGAAACCGTCCAGAGGTTGC
TGCCTGTGCTGTGCCAAGCGCACGGCCTCACCCCAGAGCAGGTCGTGGCAATTGCGAGCCATGACGGGGG
AAAGCAGGCACTCGAAACCGTCCAGAGGTTGCTGCCTGTGCTGTGCCAAGCGCACGGATTAACCCCAGAG
CAGGTCGTGGCAATTGCGAGCCATGACGGGGGAAAGCAGGCACTCGAAACCGTCCAGAGGTTGCTGCCTG
TGCTGTGCCAAGCGCACGGACTTACCCCAGAGCAGGTCGTGGCAATTGCGAGCAACATCGGGGGAAAGCA
GGCACTCGAAACCGTCCAGAGGTTGCTGCCTGTGCTGTGCCAAGCGCACGGGCTCACCCCAGAGCAGGTC
GTGGCAATTGCGAGCAACATCGGGGGAAAGCAGGCACTCGAAACCGTCCAGAGGTTGCTGCCTGTGCTGT
GCCAAGCGCACGGTCTTACCCCAGAGCAGGTCGTGGCAATTGCGAGCAACGGAGGGGGAAAGCAGGCACT
CGAAACCGTCCAGAGGTTGCTGCCTGTGCTGTGCCAAGCGCACGGCCTCACCCCAGAGCAGGTCGTGGCA
ATTGCGAGCCATGACGGGGGAAAGCAGGCACTCGAAACCGTCCAGAGGTTGCTGCCTGTGCTGTGCCAAG
CGCATGGGCTCACCCCAGAGCAGGTCGTGGCAATTGCGAGCCATGACGGGGGAAAGCAGGCACTCGAAAC
CGTCCAGAGGTTGCTGCCTGTGCTGTGCCAAGCGCACGGTCTAACCCCAGAGCAGGTCGTGGCAATTGCG
AGCAACGGAGGGGGAAAGCAGGCACTCGAAACCGTCCAGAGGTTGCTGCCTGTGCTGTGCCAAGCGCACG
GACTCACGCCTGAGCAGGTAGTGGCTATTGCATCCAACAAGGGGGGCAGACCCGCACTGGAGTCAATCGT
GGCCCAGCTTTCGAGGCCGGACCCCGCGCTGGCCGCACTCACTAATGATCATCTTGTAGCGCTGGCCTGC
CTCGGCGGACGACCCGCCTTGGATGCGGTGAAGAAGGGGCTCCCGCACGCGCCTGCATTGATTAAGCGGA
CCAACAGAAGGATTCCCGAGAGGACATCACATCGAGTGGCAGGTTCCCAACTCGTGAAGAGTGAACTTGA
GGAGAAAAAGTCGGAGCTGCGGCACAAATTGAAATACGTACCGCATGAATACATCGAACTTATCGAAATT
GCTAGGAACTCGACTCAAGACAGAATCCTTGAGATGAAGGTAATGGAGTTCTTTATGAAGGTTTATGGAT
ACCGAGGGAAGCATCTCGGTGGATCACGAAAACCCGACGGAGCAATCTATACGGTGGGGAGCCCGATTGA
TTACGGAGTGATCGTCGACACGAAAGCCTACAGCGGTGGGTACAATCTTCCCATCGGGCAGGCAGATGAG
ATGCAACGTTATGTCGAAGAAAATCAGACCAGGAACAAACACATCAATCCAAATGAGTGGTGGAAAGTGT
ATCCTTCATCAGTGACCGAGTTTAAGTTTTTGTTTGTCTCTGGGCATTTCAAAGGCAACTATAAGGCCCA
GCTCACACGGTTGAATCACATTACGAACTGCAATGGTGCGGTTTTGTCCGTAGAGGAACTGCTCATTGGT
GGAGAAATGATCAAAGCGGGAACTCTGACACTGGAAGAAGTCAGACGCAAGTTTAACAATGGCGAGATCA
ATTTCCGCTCATAAAAAATCAGCCTCGACTGTGCCTTCTAGTTGCCAGCCATCTGTTGTTTGCCCCTCCC
CCGTGCCTTCCTTGACCCTGGAAGGTGCCACTCCCACTGTCCTTTCCTAATAAAATGAGGAAATTGCATC
ACAACACTCAACCCTATCTCGGTCTATTCTTTTGATTTATAAGGGATTTTGCCGATTTCGGCCTATTGGT
TAAAAAATGAGCTGATTTAACAAAAATTTAACGCGAATTAATTCTGTGGAATGTGTGTCAGTTAGGGTGT
GGAAAGTCCCCAGGCTCCCCAGCAGGCAGAAGTATGCAAAGCATGCATCTCAATTAGTCAGCAACCAGGT
GTGGAAAGTCCCCAGGCTCCCCAGCAGGCAGAAGTATGCAAAGCATGCATCTCAATTAGTCAGCAACCAT
AGTCCCGCCCCTAACTCCGCCCATCCCGCCCCTAACTCCGCCCAGTTCCGCCCATTCTCCGCCCCATGGC
TGACTAATTTTTTTTATTTATGCAGAGGCCGAGGCCGCCTCTGCCTCTGAGCTATTCCAGAAGTAGTGAG
GAGGCTTTTTTGGAGGCCTAGGCTTTTGCAAAAAGCTCCCGGGAGCTTGTATATCCATTTTCGGATCTGA
TCAGCACGTGATGAAAAAGCCTGAACTCACCGCGACGTCTGTCGAGAAGTTTCTGATCGAAAAGTTCGAC
AGCGTCTCCGACCTGATGCAGCTCTCGGAGGGCGAAGAATCTCGTGCTTTCAGCTTCGATGTAGGAGGGC
GTGGATATGTCCTGCGGGTAAATAGCTGCGCCGATGGTTTCTACAAAGATCGTTATGTTTATCGGCACTT
TGCATCGGCCGCGCTCCCGATTCCGGAAGTGCTTGACATTGGGGAATTCAGCGAGAGCCTGACCTATTGC
ATCTCCCGCCGTGCACAGGGTGTCACGTTGCAAGACCTGCCTGAAACCGAACTGCCCGCTGTTCTGCAGC
CGGTCGCGGAGGCCATGGATGCGATCGCTGCGGCCGATCTTAGCCAGACGAGCGGGTTCGGCCCATTCGG
ACCGCAAGGAATCGGTCAATACACTACATGGCGTGATTTCATATGCGCGATTGCTGATCCCCATGTGTAT
CACTGGCAAACTGTGATGGACGACACCGTCAGTGCGTCCGTCGCGCAGGCTCTCGATGAGCTGATGCTTT
GGGCCGAGGACTGCCCCGAAGTCCGGCACCTCGTGCACGCGGATTTCGGCTCCAACAATGTCCTGACGGA
CAATGGCCGCATAACAGCGGTCATTGACTGGAGCGAGGCGATGTTCGGGGATTCCCAATACGAGGTCGCC
AACATCTTCTTCTGGAGGCCGTGGTTGGCTTGTATGGAGCAGCAGACGCGCTACTTCGAGCGGAGGCATC
CGGAGCTTGCAGGATCGCCGCGGCTCCGGGCGTATATGCTCCGCATTGGTCTTGACCAACTCTATCAGAG
CTTGGTTGACGGCAATTTCGATGATGCAGCTTGGGCGCAGGGTCGATGCGACGCAATCGTCCGATCCGGA
GCCGGGACTGTCGGGCGTACACAAATCGCCCGCAGAAGCGCGGCCGTCTGGACCGATGGCTGTGTAGAAG
TACTCGCCGATAGTGGAAACCGACGCCCCAGCACTCGTCCGAGGGCAAAGGAATAGCACGTGCTACGAGA
TTTCGATTCCACCGCCGCCTTCTATGAAAGGTTGGGCTTCGGAATCGTTTTCCGGGACGCCGGCTGGATG
ATCCTCCAGCGCGGGGATCTCATGCTGGAGTTCTTCGCCCACCCCAACTTGTTTATTGCAGCTTATAATG
GTTACAAATAAAGCAATAGCATCACAAATTTCACAAATAAAGCATTTTTTTCACTGCATTCTAGTTGTGG
TTTGTCCAAACTCATCAATGTATCTTATCATGTCTGTATACCGTCGACCTCTAGCTAGAGCTTGGCGTAA
TCATGGTCATTACCAATGCTTAATCAGTGAGGCACCTATCTCAGCGATCTGTCTATTTCGTTCATCCATA
GTTGCCTGACTCCCCGTCGTGTAGATAACTACGATACGGGAGGGCTTACCATCTGGCCCCAGCGCTGCGA
TGATACCGCGAGAACCACGCTCACCGGCTCCGGATTTATCAGCAATAAACCAGCCAGCCGGAAGGGCCGA
GCGCAGAAGTGGTCCTGCAACTTTATCCGCCTCCATCCAGTCTATTAATTGTTGCCGGGAAGCTAGAGTA
AGTAGTTCGCCAGTTAATAGTTTGCGCAACGTTGTTGCCATCGCTACAGGCATCGTGGTGTCACGCTCGT
CGTTTGGTATGGCTTCATTCAGCTCCGGTTCCCAACGATCAAGGCGAGTTACATGATCCCCCATGTTGTG
CAAAAAAGCGGTTAGCTCCTTCGGTCCTCCGATCGTTGTCAGAAGTAAGTTGGCCGCAGTGTTATCACTC
ATGGTTATGGCAGCACTGCATAATTCTCTTACTGTCATGCCATCCGTAAGATGCTTTTCTGTGACTGGTG
AGTACTCAACCAAGTCATTCTGAGAATAGTGTATGCGGCGACCGAGTTGCTCTTGCCCGGCGTCAATACG
GGATAATACCGCGCCACATAGCAGAACTTTAAAAGTGCTCATCATTGGAAAACGTTCTTCGGGGCGAAAA
CTCTCAAGGATCTTACCGCTGTTGAGATCCAGTTCGATGTAACCCACTCGTGCACCCAACTGATCTTCAG
CATCTTTTACTTTCACCAGCGTTTCTGGGTGAGCAAAAACAGGAAGGCAAAATGCCGCAAAAAAGGGAAT
AAGGGCGACACGGAAATGTTGAATACTCATATTCTTCCTTTTTCAATATTATTGAAGCATTTATCAGGGT
TATTGTCTCATGAGCGGATACATATTTGAATGTATTTAGAAAAATAAACAAATAGGGGTCAGTGTTACAA
CCAATTAACCAATTCTGAACATTATCGCGAGCCCATTTATACCTGAATATGGCTCATAACACCCCTTG
