>Addgene plasmid #35432 | hAAVS1 1R TALEN | addgene partial sequence | sequence record 44550 | zTALE-R 5'-CTTCTTCACCGCATCCAAG-3'
ATGATCATTAGTGAGTGCGGCCAGCGCGGGGTCCGGCCTCGAAAGCTGGGCCACGATTGACTCCAGTGCG
GGTCTGCCCCCCTTGTTGGATGCAATAGCCACTACCTGCTCAGGCGTGAGTCCGTGCGCTTGGCACAGCA
CAGGCAGCAACCTCTGGACGGTTTCGAGTGCCTGCTTTCCCCCTCCGTTGCTCGCAATTGCCACGACCTG
CTCTGGGGTTAGACCGTGCGCTTGGCACAGCACAGGCAGCAACCTCTGGACGGTTTCGAGTGCCTGCTTT
CCCCCGTCATGGCTCGCAATTGCCACGACCTGCTCTGGGGTGAGCCCATGCGCTTGGCACAGCACAGGCA
GCAACCTCTGGACGGTTTCGAGTGCCTGCTTTCCCCCGTCATGGCTCGCAATTGCCACGACCTGCTCTGG
GGTGAGGCCGTGCGCTTGGCACAGCACAGGCAGCAACCTCTGGACGGTTTCGAGTGCCTGCTTTCCCCCT
CCGTTGCTCGCAATTGCCACGACCTGCTCTGGGGTAAGACCGTGCGCTTGGCACAGCACAGGCAGCAACC
TCTGGACGGTTTCGAGTGCCTGCTTTCCCCCGATGTTGCTCGCAATTGCCACGACCTGCTCTGGGGTGAG
CCCGTGCGCTTGGCACAGCACAGGCAGCAACCTCTGGACGGTTTCGAGTGCCTGCTTTCCCCCGATGTTG
CTCGCAATTGCCACGACCTGCTCTGGGGTAAGTCCGTGCGCTTGGCACAGCACAGGCAGCAACCTCTGGA
CGGTTTCGAGTGCCTGCTTTCCCCCGTCATGGCTCGCAATTGCCACGACCTGCTCTGGGGTTAATCCGTG
CGCTTGGCACAGCACAGGCAGCAACCTCTGGACGGTTTCGAGTGCCTGCTTTCCCCCGTCATGGCTCGCA
ATTGCCAA
