>Addgene plasmid #35432 | hAAVS1 1R TALEN | addgene partial sequence | sequence record 71546 | zTALE-F 5'-CTCCCCTTCAGCTGGACAC-3'
TCGCGAAGCGGGGAGGAGTCACGGCGGTCGAGGCGGTGCACGCGTGGCGCAATGCGCTCACGGGAGCACC
CCTCAACCTGACCCCAGAGCAGGTCGTGGCAATTGCGAGCAACGGAGGGGGAAAGCAGGCACTCGAAACC
GTCCAGAGGTTGCTGCCTGTGCTGTGCCAAGCGCACGGACTTACGCCAGAGCAGGTCGTGGCAATTGCGA
GCAACGGAGGGGGAAAGCAGGCACTCGAAACCGTCCAGAGGTTGCTGCCTGTGCTGTGCCAAGCGCACGG
ACTAACCCCAGAGCAGGTCGTGGCAATTGCGAGCCATGACGGGGGAAAGCAGGCACTCGAAACCGTCCAG
AGGTTGCTGCCTGTGCTGTGCCAAGCGCACGGGTTGACCCCAGAGCAGGTCGTGGCAATTGCGAGCAACG
GAGGGGGAAAGCAGGCACTCGAAACCGTCCAGAGGTTGCTGCCTGTGCTGTGCCAAGCGCACGGCTTAAC
CCCAGAGCAGGTCGTGGCAATTGCGAGCAACAAGGGGGGAAAGCAGGCACTCGAAACCGTCCAGAGGTTG
CTGCCTGTGCTGTGCCAAGCGCACGGCCTGACCCCAGAGCAGGTCGTGGCAATTGCGAGCAACGGAGGGG
GAAAGCAGGCACTCGAAACCGTCCAGAGGTTGCTGCCTGTGCTGTGCCAAGCGCACGGACTGACACCAGA
GCAGGTCGTGGCAATTGCGAGCCATGACGGGGGAAAGCAGGCACTCGAAACCGTCCAGAGGTTGCTGCCT
GTGCTGTGCCAAGCGCACGGACTCAC
