>Addgene plasmid #35432 | hAAVS1 1R TALEN | addgene partial sequence | sequence record 71826 | CMV-F 5'-CGCAAATGGGCGGTAGGCGTG-3'
CTATATAAGCAGAGCTCTCTGGCTAACTAGAGAACCCACTGCTTACTGGCTTATCGAAATTAATACGACT
CACTATAGGGGCCACCATGGACTATAAGGACCACGACGGAGACTACAAGGATCATGATATTGATTACAAA
GACGATGACGATAAGATGGCCCCAAAGAAGAAGCGGAAGGTCGGTATCCACGGAGTCCCAGCAGCCGTAG
ATTTGAGAACTTTGGGATATTCACAGCAGCAGCAGGAAAAGATCAAGCCCAAAGTGAGGTCGACAGTCGC
GCAGCATCACGAAGCGCTGGTGGGTCATGGGTTTACACATGCCCACATCGTAGCCTTGTCGCAGCACCCT
GCAGCCCTTGGCACGGTCGCCGTCAAGTACCAGGACATGATTGCGGCGTTGCCGGAAGCCACACATGAGG
CGATCGTCGGTGTGGGGAAACAGTGGAGCGGAGCCCGAGCGCTTGAGGCCCTGTTGACGGTCGCGGGAGA
GCTGAGAGGGCCTCCCCTTCAGCTGGACACGGGCCAGTTGCTGAAGATCGCGAAGCGGGGAGGAGTCACG
GCGGTCGAGGCGGTGCACGCGTGGCGCAATGCGCTCACGGGAGCACCCCTCAACCTGACCCCAGAGCAGG
TCGTGGCAATTGCGAGCAACGGAGGGGGAAAGCAGGCACTCGAAACCGTCCAGAGGTTGCTGCCTGTGCT
GTGCCAAGCGCACGGACTTACGCCAGAGCAGGTCGTGGCAATTGCGAGCAACGGAGGGGGAAAGCAGGCA
CTCGAAACCGTCCAGAGGTTGCTGCCTGTGCTGTGCCAAGCGCACGGACTAACCCCAGAGCAGGTCGTGG
CAATTGCGAGCCATGACGGGGGAAAGCAGGCACTCGAAACCGTCCAGAGGTTGCTGCCTGTGCTGTGCCA
AGCGCACGGGTTGACCCC
